>Addgene plasmid #48552 | pFUSB4_GTGA | depositor full sequence | sequence record 70252 | Full Sequence
ATGTTTTCCCAGTCACGACGTTGTAAAACGACGGCCAGTCTTAAGCGTCTCATGGCCTGACCCCGGACCA
AGTGGTGGCCTATCGCCAGCAACAATGGCGGCAAGCAAGCGCTCGAAACGGTGCAGCGGCTGTTGCCGGT
GCTGTGCCAGGACCATGGCCTGACCCCGGACCAAGTGGTGGCTATCGCCAGCAACGGTGGCGGCAAGCAA
GCGCTCGAAACGGTGCAGCGGCTGTTGCCGGTGCTGTGCCAGGACCATGGCCTGACCCCGGACCAAGTGG
TGGCTATCGCCAGCAACAATGGCGGCAAGCAAGCGCTCGAAACGGTGCAGCGGCTGTTGCCGGTGCTGTG
CCAGGACCATGGCCTGACCCCGGACCAAGTGGTGGCTATCGCCAGCAACATTGGCGGCAAGCAAGCGCTC
GAAACGGTGCAGCGGCTGTTGCCGGTGCTGTGCCAGGACCATGGCCTGACCCCGGACCAAGTGGTGGCTA
TCGAGACGTCTAGACCAGCCAGGACAGAAATGCCTCGACTTCGCTGCTACCCAAGGTTGCCGGGTGACGC
ACACCGTGGAAACGGATGAAGGCACGAACCCAGTGGACATAAGCCTGTTCGGTTCGTAAGCTGTAATGCA
AGTAGCGTATGCGCTCACGCAACTGGTCCAGAACCTTGACCGAACGCAGCGGTGGTAACGGCGCAGTGGC
GGTTTTCATGGCTTGTTATGACTGTTTTTTTGGGGTACAGTCTATGCCTCGGGCATCCAAGCAGCAAGCG
CGTTACGCCGTGGGTCGATGTTTGATGTTATGGAGCAGCAACGATGTTACGCAGCAGGGCAGTCGCCCTA
AAACAAAGTTAAACATTATGAGGGAAGCGGTGATCGCCGAAGTATCGACTCAACTATCAGAGGTAGTTGG
CGTCATCGAGCGCCATCTCGAACCGACGTTGCTGGCCGTACATTTGTACGGCTCCGCAGTGGATGGCGGC
CTGAAGCCACACAGTGATATTGATTTGCTGGTTACGGTGACCGTAAGGCTTGATGAAACAACGCGGCGAG
CTTTGATCAACGACCTTTTGGAAACTTCGGCTTCCCCTGGAGAGAGCGAGATTCTCCGCGCTGTAGAAGT
CACCATTGTTGTGCACGACGACATCATTCCGTGGCGTTATCCAGCTAAGCGCGAACTGCAATTTGGAGAA
TGGCAGCGCAATGACATTCTTGCAGGTATCTTCGAGCCAGCCACGATCGACATTGATCTGGCTATCTTGC
TGACAAAAGCAAGAGAACATAGCGTTGCCTTGGTAGGTCCAGCGGCGGAGGAACTCTTTGATCCGGTTCC
TGAACAGGATCTATTTGAGGCGCTAAATGAAACCTTAACGCTATGGAACTCGCCGCCCGACTGGGCTGGC
GATGAGCGAAATGTAGTGCTTACGTTGTCCCGCATTTGGTACAGCGCAGTAACCGGCAAAATCGCGCCGA
AGGATGTCGCTGCCGACTGGGCAATGGAGCGCCTGCCGGCCCAGTATCAGCCCGTCATACTTGAAGCTAG
ACAGGCTTATCTTGGACAAGAAGAAGATCGCTTGGCCTCGCGCGCAGATCAGTTGGAAGAATTTGTCCAC
TACGTGAAAGGCGAGATCACCAAGGTAGTCGGCAAATAACCCTCGAGCCACCCATGACCAAAATCCCTTA
ACGTGAGTTACGCGTCGTTCCACTGAGCGTCAGACCCCGTAGAAAAGATCAAAGGATCTTCTTGAGATCC
TTTTTTTCTGCGCGTAATCTGCTGCTTGCAAACAAAAAAACCACCGCTACCAGCGGTGGTTTGTTTGCCG
GATCAAGAGCTACCAACTCTTTTTCCGAAGGTAACTGGCTTCAGCAGAGCGCAGATACCAAATACTGTCC
TTCTAGTGTAGCCGTAGTTAGGCCACCACTTCAAGAACTCTGTAGCACCGCCTACATACCTCGCTCTGCT
AATCCTGTTACCAGTGGCTGCTGCCAGTGGCGATAAGTCGTGTCTTACCGGGTTGGACTCAAGACGATAG
TTACCGGATAAGGCGCAGCGGTCGGGCTGAACGGGGGGTTCGTGCACACAGCCCAGCTTGGAGCGAACGA
CCTACACCGAACTGAGATACCTACAGCGTGAGCATTGAGAAAGCGCCACGCTTCCCGAAGGGAGAAAGGC
GGACAGGTATCCGGTAAGCGGCAGGGTCGGAACAGGAGAGCGCACGAGGGAGCTTCCAGGGGGAAACGCC
TGGTATCTTTATAGTCCTGTCGGGTTTCGCCACCTCTGACTTGAGCGTCGATTTTTGTGATGCTCGTCAG
GGGGGCGGAGCCTATGGAAAAACGCCAGCAACGCGGCCTTTTTACGGTTCCTGGCCTTTTGCTGGCCTTT
TGCTCACATGTTCTTTCCTGCGTTATCCCCTGATTCTGTGGATAACCGTATTACCGCCTTTGAGTGAGCT
GATACCGCTCGCCGCAGCCGAACGACCGAGCGCAGCGAGTCAGTGAGCGAGGAAGCGGAAGAGCGCCCAA
TACGCAAACCGCCTCTCCCCGCGCGTTGGCCGATTCATTAATGCAGCTGGCACGACAGGTTTCCCGACTG
GAAAGCGGGCAGTGAGCGCAACGCAATTAATACGCGTACCGCTAGCCAGGAAGAGTTTGTAGAAACGCAA
AAAGGCCATCCGTCAGGATGGCCTTCTGCTTAGTTTGATGCCTGGCAGTTTATGGCGGGCGTCCTGCCCG
CCACCCTCCGGGCCGTTGCTTCACAACGTTCAAATCCGCTCCCGGCGGATTTGTCCTACTCAGGAGAGCG
TTCACCGACAAACAACAGATAAAACGAAAGGCCCAGTCTTCCGACTGAGCCTTTCGTTTTATTTGATGCC
TGGCAGTTCCCTACTCTCGCGTTAACGCTAGCATGG
Features (pLannotate 1.2.2; 8 found; start..end, strand, type, name):
      3..39      -  CDS            lacZα (fragment): LacZα fragment of β-galactosidase; lacZ fragment
    596..619     +  promoter       Pc promoter (fragment): intI1 (promoter lies within the coding sequence); class 1 integron promoter
    795..851     +  CDS            GmR (fragment): gentamycin acetyltransferase; aacC1; confers resistance to gentamycin
    858..1649    +  CDS            SmR: aminoglycoside adenylyltransferase (Murphy, 1985); aadA; confers resistance to spectinomycin and streptomycin
   1742..2330    +  rep_origin     ori: high-copy-number ColE1/pMB1/pBR322/pUC origin of replication
   2513..2605    +  CDS            lacI (fragment): lac repressor; lacI; The lac repressor binds to the lac operator to inhibit transcription in E. coli. This inhibition can be relieved by adding lactose or isopropyl-β-D-thiogalactopyranoside (IPTG).
   2660..2687    -  terminator     rrnB T2 terminator: transcription terminator T2 from the E. coli rrnB gene
   2819..2862    +  terminator     rrnB T1 terminator: Escherichia coli rrnB; transcription terminator T1 from the E. coli rrnB gene
