[The description below was written by a language model from this plasmid's Addgene catalogue record and pLannotate feature annotations shown in this document.]
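Description:
pFUSB4_GTGA is a small (about 2.9 kb) bacterial intermediate plasmid for Golden Gate assembly of TAL effector nucleases. It is built on the pFUS_B4 array vector and carries a preassembled block of four synthetic TALE repeats. The repeat-variable diresidues are NN, NG, NN and NI, which by the standard TALE code recognise G, T, G and A, hence the name. The depositor notes that the plasmid was made by Golden Gate cloning. It belongs to a set associated with a simplified 15-RVD GoldyTALEN design for in vivo genome engineering, where premade multi-repeat modules reduce the number of pieces that must be combined to build a full-length repeat array.

The annotated features describe only the backbone; the TALE repeat insert itself was not recognised by the annotation software and presumably lies in the unannotated stretch near the start of the sequence. Propagation in E. coli relies on a high-copy ColE1/pUC-type origin. Selection uses the aadA aminoglycoside adenylyltransferase gene, which confers spectinomycin (and streptomycin) resistance and lies downstream of a class 1 integron Pc promoter fragment and a remnant of a gentamicin resistance gene. A short lacZα fragment is consistent with a blue/white screening cassette displaced by the repeats, though the record does not say so. rrnB T1 and T2 terminators and a lacI fragment are also present.

Although catalogued under mammalian expression and TALEN, no eukaryotic promoter, nuclease domain or polyadenylation signal is annotated. The plasmid therefore appears to be a repeat donor whose array is transferred into a final TALEN expression backbone in a later assembly step, rather than an expression construct itself.
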