Addgene plasmid #48552: pFUSB4_GTGA
Depositing lab: Stephen Ekker. Depositing organization: Mayo Foundation for Medical Education and Research. Publication: High Efficiency In Vivo Genome Engineering with a Simplified 15-RVD GoldyTALEN Design. Ma AC, Lee HB, Clark KJ, Ekker SC. PLoS One. 2013 May 29;8(5):e65259. doi: 10.1371/journal.pone.0065259. Print 2013. PubMed 23734242.
Backbone
  Vector backbone: pFUS_B4
  Vector type: Mammalian Expression, TALEN
Growth in bacteria
  Bacterial resistance: Spectinomycin, 50 μg/mL
  Growth temperature: 37°C
  Growth strain: Top10
  Copy number: Unknown
Gene/Insert
  Gene/Insert name: RVD sequence: NN NG NN NI
  Species: Synthetic
  Cloning method: Unknown
  Sequencing primers: 5′ ttgatgcctggcagttccct; 3′ cgaaccgaacaggcttatgt
Terms and licenses: Academic/Nonprofit Terms; Industry Terms: Not Available to Industry
Depositor comments: Plasmid was created using Golden Gate cloning.
How to cite: pFUSB4_GTGA was a gift from Stephen Ekker (Addgene plasmid # 48552 ; http://n2t.net/addgene:48552 ; RRID:Addgene_48552)
