>Addgene plasmid #48552 | pFUSB4_GTGA | addgene partial sequence | sequence record 70869 | pCR8_F1 5'-ttgatgcctggcagttccct-3'
TCACGACGTTGTAAAACGACGGCCAGTCTTAAGCGTCTCATGGCCTGACCCCGGACCAAGTGGTGGCTAT
CGCCAGCAACAATGGCGGCAAGCAAGCGCTCGAAACGGTGCAGCGGCTGTTGCCGGTGCTGTGCCAGGAC
CATGGCCTGACCCCGGACCAAGTGGTGGCTATCGCCAGCAACGGTGGCGGCAAGCAAGCGCTCGAAACGG
TGCAGCGGCTGTTGCCGGTGCTGTGCCAGGACCATGGCCTGACCCCGGACCAAGTGGTGGCTATCGCCAG
CAACAATGGCGGCAAGCAAGCGCTCGAAACGGTGCAGCGGCTGTTGCCGGTGCTGTGCCAGGACCATGGC
CTGACCCCGGACCAAGTGGTGGCTATCGCCAGCAACATTGGCGGCAAGCAAGCGCTCGAAACGGTGCAGC
GGCTGTTGCCGGTGCTGTGCCAGGACCATGGCCTGACCCCGGACCAAGTGGTGGCTATCGAGACGTCTAG
ACCAGCCAGGACAGAAATGCCTCGACTTCGCTGCTACCCAAGGTTGCCGGGTGACGCACACCGTGGAAAC
GGATGAAGGCACGAACCCAGTGGACATAAGCCTGTTCGGTTCGTAAGCTGTAATGCAAGTAGCGTATGCG
CTCACGCAACTGGTCCAGAACCTTGACCGAACGCAGCGGTGGTAACGGCGCAGTGGCGGTTTTCATGGCT
TGTTATGACTGTTTTTTTGGGGTACAGTCTATGCCTCGGGCATCCAAGCAGCAAGCGCGTTACGCCGTGG
GTCGATGTTTGATGTTATGGAGCAGCAACGATGTTACGCAGCAGGGCAGTCGCCCTAAAACAAAGTTAAA
CATTATGAGGGAAGCGGTGATCGCCGAAGTATCGACTCAACTATCAGAGGTAGTTGGCGTCATCGAGCGC
CATCTCGAACCGACGTTGCTGG
